Addgene plasmid #212916: pYSD063
Purpose: Encodes mRuby2 fluorescent protein as a Type 3b' part to be used in the yeast secretion/display (YSD) extension of the MoClo yeast toolkit (YTK)
Depositing lab: Paul Young. Depositing organization: University College Cork. Publication: A Yeast Modular Cloning (MoClo) Toolkit Expansion for Optimization of Heterologous Protein Secretion and Surface Display in Saccharomyces cerevisiae. O'Riordan NM, Juric V, O'Neill SK, Roche AP, Young PW. ACS Synth Biol. 2024 Mar 14. doi: 10.1021/acssynbio.3c00743. PubMed 38483353.
Backbone
  Vector backbone: pYTK001
  Vector type: Bacterial Expression
Growth in bacteria
  Bacterial resistance: Chloramphenicol, 25 μg/mL
  Growth temperature: 37°C
  Growth strain: DH5alpha
  Copy number: High Copy
Gene/Insert
  Gene/Insert name: mRuby2
  Species: Entacmaea quadricolor
  Cloning method: Restriction Enzyme; 5′ cloning site BsmBI (destroyed during cloning); 3′ cloning site BsmBI (destroyed during cloning)
Terms and licenses: Academic/Nonprofit Terms; Industry Terms: Not Available to Industry
How to cite: pYSD063 was a gift from Paul Young (Addgene plasmid # 212916 ; http://n2t.net/addgene:212916 ; RRID:Addgene_212916)
