[The description below was written by a language model from this plasmid's Addgene catalogue record and pLannotate feature annotations shown in this document.]
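Description:
pYSD063 is a small (about 2.4 kb) part-storage plasmid from the yeast secretion/display (YSD) expansion of the MoClo yeast toolkit (YTK). It is built in the pYTK001 part entry vector and is maintained in E. coli rather than being an expression construct in its own right. Propagation relies on a high-copy ColE1/pUC-type origin. Selection is by chloramphenicol, through a cat (chloramphenicol acetyltransferase) gene driven by its native cat promoter. In the annotated sequence this marker spans the numbering origin of the circular map, and a lambda t0 terminator lies between it and the insert.

The payload is the coding sequence of mRuby2, a constitutively fluorescent red protein derived from the sea anemone Entacmaea quadricolor. It was inserted by BsmBI Golden Gate cloning, and both BsmBI sites were destroyed in the process. The feature table shows no promoter or yeast terminator flanking the insert, which fits its role as a bare coding module. The part is designated Type 3b', a position in the toolkit's hierarchical assembly scheme that corresponds to a subdivision of the coding-sequence slot. In the MoClo/YTK system, such parts are released by a Type IIS enzyme with defined overhangs. They are then combined in order with promoter, signal or anchor, terminator and vector-backbone parts to form complete yeast transcription units. The record does not list the specific overhangs or the release sites.

Its intended use is as a fluorescent reporter module for assembling fusion cassettes in Saccharomyces cerevisiae. There, red fluorescence can help assess and optimise heterologous protein secretion or cell-surface display.
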