Features (pLannotate 1.2.2; 5 found; start..end, strand, type, name):
    308..405     -  promoter       cat promoter: promoter of the E. coli cat gene encoding chloramphenicol acetyltransferase
    489..1077    +  rep_origin     ori: high-copy-number ColE1/pMB1/pBR322/pUC origin of replication
   1192..1899    +  CDS            mRuby2: mRuby2 is a basic (constitutively fluorescent) red fluorescent protein published in 2012, derived from Entacmaea quadricolor. It has moderate acid sensitivity.
   1919..1953    -  terminator     lambda t0 terminator: minimal transcription terminator from phage lambda (Scholtissek and Grosse, 1987)
   2027..307     -  CDS            cat (across the origin): CAT_ECOLX - Experimental evidence at protein level: Swiss-Prot protein existence level 1. This enzyme is an effector of chloramphenicol resistance in bacteria. From Escherichia coli. This protein is used as a marker in many commonly used cloning vectors, such as pACYC184.
>Addgene plasmid #212916 | pYSD063 | addgene full sequence | sequence record 421776 | Addgene NGS Result
AAAACGTTTCAGTTTGCTCATGGAAAACGGTGTAACAAGGGTGAACACTATCCCATATCACCAGCTCACC
GTCTTTCATTGCCATACGAAATTCCGGATGAGCATTCATCAGGCGGGCAAGAATGTGAATAAAGGCCGGA
TAAAACTTGTGCTTATTTTTCTTTACGGTCTTTAAAAAGGCCGTAATATCCAGCTGAACGGTCTGGTTAT
AGGTACATTGAGCAACTGACTGAAATGCCTCAAAATGTTCTTTACGATGCCATTGGGATATATCAACGGT
GGTATATCCAGTGATTTTTTTCTCCATTTTAGCTTCCTTAGCTCCTGAAAATCTCGATAACTCAAAAAAT
ACGCCCGGTAGTGATCTTATTTCATTATGGTGAAAGTTGGAACCTCTTACGTGCCCGATCAATCATGACC
AAAATCCCTTAACGTGAGTTTTCGTTCCACTGAGCGTCAGACCCCGTAGAAAAGATCAAAGGATCTTCTT
GAGATCCTTTTTTTCTGCGCGTAATCTGCTGCTTGCAAACAAAAAAACCACCGCTACCAGCGGTGGTTTG
TTTGCCGGATCAAGAGCTACCAACTCTTTTTCCGAAGGTAACTGGCTTCAGCAGAGCGCAGATACCAAAT
ACTGTTCTTCTAGTGTAGCCGTAGTTAGGCCACCACTTCAAGAACTCTGTAGCACCGCCTACATACCTCG
CTCTGCTAATCCTGTTACCAGTGGCTGCTGCCAGTGGCGATAAGTCGTGTCTTACCGGGTTGGACTCAAG
ACGATAGTTACCGGATAAGGCGCAGCGGTCGGGCTGAACGGGGGGTTCGTGCACACAGCCCAGCTTGGAG
CGAACGACCTACACCGAACTGAGATACCTACAGCGTGAGCTATGAGAAAGCGCCACGCTTCCCGAAGGGA
GAAAGGCGGACAGGTATCCGGTAAGCGGCAGGGTCGGAACAGGAGAGCGCACGAGGGAGCTTCCAGGGGG
AAACGCCTGGTATCTTTATAGTCCTGTCGGGTTTCGCCACCTCTGACTTGAGCGTCGATTTTTGTGATGC
TCGTCAGGGGGGCGGAGCCTATGGAAAAACGCCAGCAACGCGGCCTTTTTACGGTTCCTGGCCTTTTGCT
GGCCTTTTGCTCACATGTTCTTTCCTGCGTTATCCCCTGATTCTGTGGATAACCGTAGTCGGTCTCATGC
TGTGTCCAAAGGAGAGGAGTTAATCAAGGAAAACATGAGAATGAAAGTTGTCATGGAGGGCTCCGTTAAT
GGTCACCAATTCAAGTGTACAGGGGAAGGTGAAGGTAATCCTTACATGGGTACACAAACTATGAGAATTA
AAGTAATTGAAGGCGGACCACTACCATTTGCATTTGACATTCTGGCAACGTCATTCATGTACGGATCACG
AACTTTCATCAAGTACCCTAAAGGTATACCAGACTTTTTCAAGCAATCTTTTCCAGAGGGTTTTACATGG
GAAAGGGTTACAAGATACGAAGATGGGGGTGTCGTCACAGTTATGCAAGATACTTCATTAGAAGATGGCT
GCCTTGTCTATCATGTGCAAGTAAGAGGGGTGAATTTTCCTTCTAACGGACCTGTGATGCAGAAAAAGAC
CAAAGGTTGGGAACCAAATACTGAAATGATGTACCCAGCTGATGGAGGTTTGAGAGGCTACACACACATG
GCGCTTAAAGTTGATGGTGGAGGTCATTTGTCTTGTAGTTTTGTTACCACTTATCGTTCTAAAAAGACTG
TTGGCAATATCAAAATGCCAGGAATACATGCTGTAGACCACAGACTAGAAAGACTCGAAGAGAGCGATAA
CGAAATGTTCGTTGTACAGAGAGAGCATGCCGTAGCCAAATTTGCTGGCTTAGGCGGTGGTATGGATGAA
TTGTATAAGGGATCCTGAGACCAGACCAATAAAAAACGCCCGGCGGCAACCGAGCGTTCTGAACAAATCC
AGATGGAGTTCTGAGGTCATTACTGGATCTATCAACAGGAGTCCAAGCGAGCTCGATATCAAATTACGCC
CCGCCCTGCCACTCATCGCAGTACTGTTGTAATTCATTAAGCATTCTGCCGACATGGAAGCCATCACAAA
CGGCATGATGAACCTGAATCGCCAGCGGCATCAGCACCTTGTCGCCTTGCGTATAATATTTGCCCATGGT
GAAAACGGGGGCGAAGAAGTTGTCCATATTGGCCACGTTTAAATCAAAACTGGTGAAACTCACCCAGGGA
TTGGCTGAAACGAAAAACATATTCTCAATAAACCCTTTAGGGAAATAGGCCAGGTTTTCACCGTAACACG
CCACATCTTGCGAATATATGTGTAGAAACTGCCGGAAATCGTCGTGGTATTCACTCCAGAGCGATG
